Addgene plasmid #198958: pGL0_45 [nat1]
Purpose: Level 0 part
Depositing lab: Charlie Gilbert & Nili Ostrov & Cultivarium Tools. Depositing organization: Cultivarium, Convergent Research. Publication: A scalable framework for high-throughput identification of functional origins of replication in non-model bacteria. Gilbert C, Brumwell SL, Crits-Christoph A, Kang SC, Martin-Moldes Z, Alsharif W, Esmurria A, Nguyen M-A, Lee HH, Ostrov N. bioRxiv 2023.05.19.541510 10.1101/2023.05.19.541510.
Backbone
  Vector backbone: pGLDV_17
  Vector type: Synthetic Biology
Growth in bacteria
  Bacterial resistance: Chloramphenicol, 25 μg/mL
  Growth temperature: 37°C
  Growth strain: E. coli Zymo 10B
  Copy number: High Copy
Gene/Insert
  Gene/Insert name: nat1
  Species: Streptomyces noursei
  Cloning method: Unknown
Resource information
  A portion of this plasmid was derived from a plasmid made by: Tristan Rossignol (Larroude et al. 2019 https://doi.org/10.1111/1751-7915.13427)
Terms and licenses: Academic/Nonprofit Terms; Industry Terms: Not Available to Industry
How to cite: pGL0_45 [nat1] was a gift from Charlie Gilbert & Nili Ostrov & Cultivarium Tools (Addgene plasmid # 198958 ; http://n2t.net/addgene:198958 ; RRID:Addgene_198958)
