[The description below was written by a language model from this plasmid's Addgene catalogue record and pLannotate feature annotations shown in this document.]
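Description:
pGL0_45 [nat1] is a small (about 2.9 kb) Level 0 part plasmid for hierarchical, modular synthetic-biology assembly, built on the pGLDV_17 backbone and maintained in E. coli. It replicates from a high-copy ColE1/pUC-type origin and is selected with chloramphenicol. Resistance comes from a cat (chloramphenicol acetyltransferase) gene driven by its native cat promoter and followed by the phage lambda t0 terminator. A short remnant of lacZα is also annotated. It may be left over from a screening cassette that the insert replaced, but the record does not say so, and it lists the cloning method as unknown.

The stored part is nat1, catalogued as originating from Streptomyces noursei. The automated annotation matches this roughly 570 bp open reading frame to the homologous streptothricin acetyltransferase of Streptomyces lavendulae. That match reflects sequence similarity between related enzymes rather than a conflict with the catalogue entry. Enzymes of this family detoxify streptothricin-class antibiotics, including nourseothricin, by acetylating the beta-amino group of the beta-lysyl moiety, so nat1 can serve as a dominant selectable marker. No promoter or terminator is annotated around the coding sequence, which is consistent with a bare part meant to be combined with regulatory elements in higher-level assemblies. The flanking assembly sites are not described.

The plasmid belongs to a toolkit associated with high-throughput identification of functional origins of replication in non-model bacteria. In that context nat1 would presumably supply a selection-marker module for the assembled vectors. Part of the plasmid was derived from an earlier construct made by another laboratory.
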