Features (pLannotate 1.2.2; 6 found; start..end, strand, type, name):
     82..648     +  CDS            sta: STA_STRLA - Experimental evidence at protein level: Swiss-Prot protein existence level 1. Involved in resistance to streptothricin, a broad-spectrum antibiotic produced by streptomycetes. Detoxifies streptothricin via acetylation of the beta amino group of the first beta-lysyl moiety of streptothricin. From Streptomyces lavendulae.
   1101..1689    -  rep_origin     ori: high-copy-number ColE1/pMB1/pBR322/pUC origin of replication
   1822..1916    -  terminator     lambda t0 terminator: transcription terminator from phage lambda
   1940..2596    -  CDS            cat: CAT_ECOLX - Experimental evidence at protein level: Swiss-Prot protein existence level 1. This enzyme is an effector of chloramphenicol resistance in bacteria. From Escherichia coli. This protein is used as a marker in many commonly used cloning vectors, such as pACYC184.
   2597..2699    -  promoter       cat promoter: promoter of the E. coli cat gene encoding chloramphenicol acetyltransferase
   2774..2817    -  CDS            lacZα (fragment): LacZα fragment of β-galactosidase; lacZ fragment
>Addgene plasmid #198958 | pGL0_45 [nat1] | addgene full sequence | sequence record 401229 | Addgene NGS Result
TAGCGTGCGAACAGCACGCTATTGTTGTATCATTACTCGCATCCATTCTCAGGCTGTCTCGTCTCGTCTC
CGAGGTCTCAAATGACCACTCTGGATGACACCGCTTACCGATACCGAACTTCCGTTCCTGGCGATGCCGA
GGCTATTGAGGCTCTGGATGGATCTTTCACCACTGACACCGTTTTCCGAGTGACCGCTACTGGCGACGGC
TTCACCCTGCGAGAGGTGCCTGTCGACCCTCCTCTCACCAAGGTTTTCCCTGACGATGAGTCGGACGATG
AGTCTGACGCTGGAGAGGACGGCGACCCTGACTCTCGAACTTTCGTGGCTTACGGCGACGATGGCGACCT
GGCCGGCTTTGTGGTCGTTTCTTACTCCGGATGGAACCGACGACTGACCGTGGAGGACATCGAGGTCGCT
CCTGAGCACCGAGGTCATGGTGTCGGACGAGCTCTGATGGGTCTGGCTACTGAGTTCGCTCGAGAGCGAG
GTGCTGGCCACCTGTGGCTCGAGGTCACCAACGTTAACGCCCCTGCTATTCATGCCTACCGACGAATGGG
TTTTACCCTGTGTGGCCTCGATACTGCCCTGTACGACGGAACCGCTTCCGATGGAGAGCAGGCCCTCTAC
ATGTCGATGCCCTGCCCTTAAGCTTTGAGACCACCCCAGGATACATAGATTACCACAACTCCGAGCCCTT
CCACCTAGCGTGCTAACCACGCACGCTATTGTTGTATCCCATATAATGCAATCGTAGTCTACCTGACTGT
ACTTAGAAATGTGGCTTCGCCTTTGCCCACGCACCTGATCGCTCCTCGTTTGCTTTTAAGGACCGGACGA
ACCACAGAGCATTAGAAGGCTAGGTGGAGGCTCAGTGATGATAAGTCTGCGATGGTGGATGCATGTGTCA
TGGTCATAGCTGTTTCCTGTGTGAAATTGTTATCCGCTCAGAGGGCACAATCCTATTCCGCGCTATCCGA
CAATCTCCAAGACATTAGGTGGAGTTCAGTTCGGCGTATGGCATATGTCGCTGGAAAGAACATGTGAGCA
AAAGGCCAGCAAAAGGCCAGGAACCGTAAAAAGGCCGCGTTGCTGGCGTTTTTCCATAGGCTCCGCCCCC
CTGACGAGCATCACAAAAATCGACGCTCAAGTCAGAGGTGGCGAAACCCGACAGGACTATAAAGATACCA
GGCGTTTCCCCCTGGAAGCTCCCTCGTGCGCTCTCCTGTTCCGACCCTGCCGCTTACCGGATACCTGTCC
GCCTTTCTCCCTTCGGGAAGCGTGGCGCTTTCTCATAGCTCACGCTGTAGGTATCTCAGTTCGGTGTAGG
TCGTTCGCTCCAAGCTGGGCTGTGTGCACGAACCCCCCGTTCAGCCCGACCGCTGCGCCTTATCCGGTAA
CTATCGTCTTGAGTCCAACCCGGTAAGACACGACTTATCGCCACTGGCAGCAGCCACTGGTAACAGGATT
AGCAGAGCGAGGTATGTAGGCGGTGCTACAGAGTTCTTGAAGTGGTGGCCTAACTACGGCTACACTAGAA
GAACAGTATTTGGTATCTGCGCTCTGCTGAAGCCAGTTACCTTCGGAAAAAGAGTTGGTAGCTCTTGATC
CGGCAAACAAACCACCGCTGGTAGCGGTGGTTTTTTTGTTTGCAAGCAGCAGATTACGCGCAGAAAAAAA
GGATCTCAAGAAGATCCTTTGATCTTTTCTACGGGGTCTGACGCTCTATTCAACAAAGCCGCCGTCCCGT
CAAGTCAGCGTAAATGGGTAGGGGGCTTCAAATCGTCCCCCCATACGATATAAGTTGTTACTAGTGCTTG
GATTCTCACCAATAAAAAACGCCCGGCGGCAACCGAGCGTTCTGAACAAATCCAGATGGAGTTCTGAGGT
CATTACTGGATCTATCAACAGGAGTCCAAGCGAGCTCGATATCAAATTACGCCCCGCCCTGCCACTCATC
GCAGTACTGTTGTAATTCATTAAGCATTCTGCCGACATGGAAGCCATCACAAACGGCATGATGAACCTGA
ATCGCCAGCGGCATCAGCACCTTGTCGCCTTGCGTATAATATTTGCCCATGGTGAAAACGGGGGCGAAGA
AGTTGTCCATATTGGCCACGTTTAAATCAAAACTGGTGAAACTCACCCAGGGATTGGCTGAGACGAAAAA
CATATTCTCAATAAACCCTTTAGGGAAATAGGCCAGGTTTTCACCGTAACACGCCACATCTTGCGAATAT
ATGTGTAGAAACTGCCGGAAATCGTCGTGGTATTCACTCCAGAGCGATGAAAACGTTTCAGTTTGCTCAT
GGAAAACGGTGTAACAAGGGTGAACACTATCCCATATCACCAGCTCACCGTCTTTCATTGCCATACGAAA
TTCCGGATGAGCATTCATCAGGCGGGCAAGAATGTGAATAAAGGCCGGATAAAACTTGTGCTTATTTTTC
TTTACGGTCTTTAAAAAGGCCGTAATATCCAGCTGAACGGTCTGGTTATAGGTACATTGAGCAACTGACT
GAAATGCCTCAAAATGTTCTTTACGATGCCATTGGGATATATCAACGGTGGTATATCCAGTGATTTTTTT
CTCCATTTTAGCTTCCTTAGCTCCTGAAAATCTCGATAACTCAAAAAATACGCCCGGTAGTGATCTTATT
TCATTATGGTGAAAGTTGGAACCTCTTACGTGCCGATCAACGTCTCATTGATACCTGAAACAAAACCCAT
CGTACGGCCAAGGAAGTCTCCAATAACTGTGATCCACCACAAGCGCCAGGGTTTTCCCAGTCACGACGTT
GTAAAACGACGGCCAGTCATGCATAATCCGCACGCATCTGGAATAAGGAAGTGCCATTCCGCCTGACCT
